>Addgene plasmid #135551 | pET-28a-His6-SUMO-VAMP2 | addgene full sequence | sequence record 271701 | Addgene NGS Result
TGGCGAATGGG
[124 nt withheld, positions 12-135]
C
[91 nt withheld, positions 137-227]
A
[49 nt withheld, positions 229-277]
CCTTTGACGTTGGAGTCCACGTTCTTT
[37 nt withheld, positions 305-341]
ACCCTATCTCGGTCTATTCTTTTGATTTATAAGGGATTTTGCCGATTTCGGCCTATTGGTTAAAAAATGA
GCTGATTTAACAAAAATTTAACGCGAATTTTAACAAAATATTAACGCTTACAATTTAGGTGGCACTTTTC
GGGGAAATGTGCGCGGAACCCCTATTTGTTTATTTTTCTAAATACATTCAAATATGTATCCGCTCATGAA
TTAATTCTTAGAAAAACTCATCGAGCATCAAATGAAACTGCAATTTATTCATATCAGGATTATCAATACC
ATATTTTTGAAAAAGCCGTTTCTGTAATGAAGGAGAAAACTCACCGAGGCAGTTCCATAGGATGGCAAGA
TCCTGGTATCGGTCTGCGATTCCGACTCGTCCAACATCAATACAACCTATTAATTTCCCCTCGTCAAAAA
TAAGGTTATCAAGTGAGAAATCACCATGAGTGACGACTGAATCCGGTGAGAATGGCAAAAGTTTATGCAT
TTCTTTCCAGACTTGTTCAACAGGCCAGCCATTACGCTCGTCATCAAAATCACTCGCATCAACCAAACCG
TTATTCATTCGTGATTGCGCCTGAGCGAGACGAAATACGCGATCGCTGTTAAAAGGACAATTACAAACAG
GAATCGAATGCAACCGGCGCAGGAACACTGCCAGCGCATCAACAATATTTTCACCTGAATCAGGATATTC
TTCTAATACCTGGAATGCTGTTTTCCCGGGGATCGCAGTGGTGAGTAACCATGCATCATCAGGAGTACGG
ATAAAATGCTTGATGGTCGGAAGAGGCATAAATTCCGTCAGCCAGTTTAGTCTGACCATCTCATCTGTAA
CATCATTGGCAACGCTACCTTTGCCATGTTTCAGAAACAACTCTGGCGCATCGGGCTTCCCATACAATCG
ATAGATTGTCGCACCTGATTGCCCGACATTATCGCGAGCCCATTTATACCCATATAAATCAGCATCCATG
TTGGAATTTAATCGCGGCCTAGAGCAAGACGTTTCCCGTTGAATATGGCTCATAACACCCCTTGTATTAC
TGTTTATGTAAGCAGACAGTTTTATTGTTCATGACCAAAATCCCTTAACGTGAGTTTTCGTTCCACTGAG
CGTCAGACCCCGTAGAAAAGATCAAAGGATCTTCTTGAGATCCTTTTTTTCTGCGCGTAATCTGCTGCTT
GCAAACAAAAAAACCACCGCTACCAGCGGTGGTTTGTTTGCCGGATCAAGAGCTACCAACTCTTTTTCCG
AAGGTAACTGGCTTCAGCAGAGCGCAGATACCAAATACTGTCCTTCTAGTGTAGCCGTAGTTAGGCCACC
ACTTCAAGAACTCTGTAGCACCGCCTACATACCTCGCTCTGCTAATCCTGTTACCAGTGGCTGCTGCCAG
TGGCGATAAGTCGTGTCTTACCGGGTTGGACTCAAGACGATAGTTACCGGATAAGGCGCAGCGGTCGGGC
TGAACGGGGGGTTCGTGCACACAGCCCAGCTTGGAGCGAACGACCTACACCGAACTGAGATACCTACAGC
GTGAGCTATGAGAAAGCGCCACGCTTCCCGAAGGGAGAAAGGCGGACAGGTATCCGGTAAGCGGCAGGGT
CGGAACAGGAGAGCGCACGAGGGAGCTTCCAGGGGGAAACGCCTGGTATCTTTATAGTCCTGTCGGGTTT
CGCCACCTCTGACTTGAGCGTCGATTTTTGTGATGCTCGTCAGGGGGGCGGAGCCTATGGAAAAACGCCA
GCAACGCGGCCTTTTTACGGTTCCTGGCCTTTTGCTGGCCTTTTGCTCACATGTTCTTTCCTGCGTTATC
CCCTGATTCTGTGGATAACCGTATTACCGCCTTTGAGTGAGCTGATACCGCTCGCCGCAGCCGAACGACC
GAGCGCAGCGAGTCAGTGAGCGAGGAAGCGGAAGAGCGCCTGATGCGGTATTTTCTCCTTACGCATCTGT
GCGGTATTTCACACCGCAATGGTGCACTCTCAGTACAATCTGCTCTGATGCCGCATAGTTAAGCCAGTAT
ACACTCCGCTATCGCTACGTGACTGGGTCATGGCTGCGCCCCGACACCCGCCAACACCCGCTGACGCGCC
CTGACGGGCTTGTCTGCTCCCGGCATCCGCTTACAGACAAGCTGTGACCGTCTCCGGGAGCTGCATGTGT
CAGAGGTTTTCACCGTCATCACCGAAACGCGCGAGGCAGCTGCGGTAAAGCTCATCAGCGTGGTCGTGAA
GCGATTCACAGATGTCTGCCTGTTCATCCGCGTCCAGCTCGTTGAGTTTCTCCAGAAGCGTTAATGTCTG
GCTTCTGATAAAGCGGGCCATGTTAAGGGCGGTTTTTTCCTGTTTGGTCACTGATGCCTCCGTGTAAGGG
GGATTTCTGTTCATGGGGGTAATGATACCGATGAAACGAGAGAGGATGCTCACGATACGGGTTACTGATG
ATGAACATGCCCGGTTACTGGAACGTTGTGAGGGTAAACAACTGGCGGTATGGATGCGGCGGGACCAGAG
AAAAATCACTCAGGGTCAATGCCAGCGCTTCGTTAATACAGATGTAGGTGTTCCACAGGGTAGCCAGCAG
CATCCTGCGATGCAGATCCGGAACATAATGGTGCAGGGCGCTGACTTCCGCGTTTCCAGACTTTACGAAA
CACGGAAACCGAAGACCATTCATGTTGTTGCTCAGGTCGCAGACGTTTTGCAGCAGCAGTCGCTTCACGT
TCGCTCGCGTATCGGTGATTCATTCTGCTAACCAGTAAGGCAACCCCGCCAGCCTAGCCGGGTCCTCAAC
GACAGGAGCACGATCATGCGCACCCGTGGGGCCGCCATGCCGGCGATAATGGCCTGCTTCTCGCCGAAAC
GTTTGGTGGCGGGACCAGTGACGAAGGCTTGAGCGAGGGCGTGCAAGATTCCGAATACCGCAAGCGACAG
GCCGATCATCGTCGCGCTCCAGCGAAAGCGGTCCTCGCCGAAAATGACCCAGAGCGCTGCCGGCACCTGT
CCTACGAGTTGCATGATAAAGAAGACAGTCATAAGTGCGGCGACGATAGTCATGCCCCGCGCCCACCGGA
AGGAGCTGACTGGGTTGAAGGCTCTCAAGGGCATCGGTCGAGATCCCGGTGCCTAATGAGTGAGCTAACT
TACATTAATTGCGTTGCGCTCACTGCCCGCTTTCCAGTCGGGAAACCTGTCGTGCCAGCTGCATTAATGA
ATCGGCCAACGCGCGGGGAGAGGCGGTTTGCGTATTGGGCGCCAGGGTGGTTTTTCTTTTCACCAGTGAG
ACGGGCAACAGCTGATTGCCCTTCACCGCCTGGCCCTGAGAGAGTTGCAGCAAGCGGTCCACGCTGGTTT
GCCCCAGCAGGCGAAAATCCTGTTTGATGGTGGTTAACGGCGGGATATAACATGAGCTGTCTTCGGTATC
GTCGTATCCCACTACCGAGATATCCGCACCAACGCGCAGCCCGGACTCGGTAATGGCGCGCATTGCGCCC
AGCGCCATCTGATCGTTGGCAACCAGCATCGCAGTGGGAACGATGCCCTCATTCAGCATTTGCATGGTTT
GTTGAAAACCGGACATGGCACTCCAGTCGCCTTCCCGTTCCGCTATCGGCTGAATTTGATTGCGAGTGAG
ATATTTATGCCAGCCAGCCAGACGCAGACGCGCCGAGACAGAACTTAATGGGCCCGCTAACAGCGCGATT
TGCTGGTGACCCAATGCGACCAGATGCTCCACGCCCAGTCGCGTACCGTCTTCATGGGAGAAAATAATAC
TGTTGATGGGTGTCTGGTCAGAGACATCAAGAAATAACGCCGGAACATTAGTGCAGGCAGCTTCCACAGC
AATGGCATCCTGGTCATCCAGCGGATAGTTAATGATCAGCCCACTGACGCGTTGCGCGAGAAGATTGTGC
ACCGCCGCTTTACAGGCTTCGACGCCGCTTCGTTCTACCATCGACACCACCACGCTGGCACCCAGTTGAT
CGGCGCGAGATTTAATCGCCGCGACAATTTGCGACGGCGCGTGCAGGGCCAGACTGGAGGTGGCAACGCC
AATCAGCAACGACTGTTTGCCCGCCAGTTGTTGTGCCACGCGGTTGGGAATGTAATTCAGCTCCGCCATC
GCCGCTTCCACTTTTTCCCGCGTTTTCGCAGAAACGTGGCTGGCCTGGTTCACCACGCGGGAAACGGTCT
GATAAGAGACACCGGCATACTCTGCGACATCGTATAACGTTACTGGTTTCACATTCACCACCCTGAATTG
ACTCTCTTCCGGGCGCTATCATGCCATACCGCGAAAGGTTTTGCGCCATTCGATGGTGTCCGGGATCTCG
ACGCTCTCCCTTATGCGACTCCTGCATTAGGAAGCAGCCCAGTAGTAGGTTGAGGCCGTTGAGCACCGCC
GCCGCAAGGAATGGTGCATGCAAGGAGATGGCGCCCAACAGTCCCCCGGCCACGGGGCCTGCCACCATAC
CCACGCCGAAACAAGCGCTCATGAGCCCGAAGTGGCGAGCCCGATCTTCCCCATCGGTGATGTCGGCGAT
ATAGGCGCCAGCAACCGCACCTGTGGCGCCGGTGATGCCGGCCACGATGCGTCCGGCGTAGAGGATCGAG
ATCTCGATCCCGCGAAATTAATACGACTCACTATAGGGGAATTGTGAGCGGATAACAATTCCCCTCTAGA
AATAATTTTGTTTAACTTTAAGAAGGAGATATACCATGGGCAGCAGCCATCATCATCATCATCACAGCAG
CGGCCTGGTGCCGCGCGGCAGCCATATGGCTAGCATGTCGGACTCAGAAGTCAATCAAGAAGCTAAGCCA
GAGGTCAAGCCAGAAGTCAAGCCTGAGACTCACATCAATTTAAAGGTGTCCGATGGATCTTCAGAGATCT
TCTTCAAGATCAAAAAGACCACTCCTTTAAGAAGGCTGATGGAAGCGTTCGCTAAAAGACAGGGTAAGGA
AATGGACTCCTTAAGATTCTTGTACGACGGTATTAGAATTCAAGCTGATCAGACCCCTGAAGATTTGGAC
ATGGAGGATAACGATATTATTGAGGCTCACAGAGAACAGATTGGTGGAATGTCGGCTACCGCTGCCACCG
TCCCGCCTGCCGCCCCGGCCGGCGAGGGTGGCCCCCCTGCACCTCCTCCAAACCTTACTAGTAACAGGAG
ACTGCAGCAGACCCAGGCCCAGGTGGATGAGGTGGTGGACATCATGAGGGTGAATGTGGACAAGGTCCTG
GAGCGGGACCAGAAGTTGTCGGAGCTGGATGACCGTGCAGATGCCCTCCAGGCAGGGGCCTCCCAGTTTG
AAACAAGTGCAGCCAAGCTCAAGCGCAAATACTGGTGGAAAAACCTCAAGATGATGATCATCTTGGGAGT
GATCTGCGCCATCATCCTCATCATCATCATCGTTTACTTCAGCACTTAAGTCGACAAGCTTGCGGCCGCA
CTCGAGCACCACCACCACCACCACTGAGATCCGGCTGCTAACAAAGCCCGAAAGGAAGCTGAGTTGGCTG
CTGCCACCGCTGAGCAATAACTAGCATAACCCCTTGGGGCCTCTAAACGGGTCTTGAGGGGTTTTTTGCT
GAAAGGAGGAACTATATCCGGAT
Features (pLannotate 1.2.2; 22 found; start..end, strand, type, name):
     12..440     +  rep_origin     f1 ori (sequence partly withheld): f1 bacteriophage origin of replication; arrow indicates direction of (+) strand synthesis
    493..550     +  promoter       AmpR promoter (fragment): bla
    559..1374    -  CDS            KanR: aminoglycoside phosphotransferase; aph(3')-Ia; confers resistance to kanamycin in bacteria or G418 (Geneticin®) in eukaryotes
   1496..2084    +  rep_origin     ori: high-copy-number ColE1/pMB1/pBR322/pUC origin of replication
   2270..2409    -  misc_feature   bom: basis of mobility region from pBR322
   2511..2702    -  CDS            rop: Rop protein, which maintains plasmids at low copy number; rop
   2719..3099    +  CDS            YPB1_ECOLX: Protein predicted: Swiss-Prot protein existence level 4. From Escherichia coli.
   3171..3462    -  CDS            TcR (fragment): tetracycline efflux protein; tet; confers resistance to tetracycline
   3477..3498    -  protein_bind   CAP binding site: CAP binding activates transcription in the presence of cAMP. E. coli catabolite activator protein
   3511..4593    -  CDS            lacI: lac repressor; lacI; The lac repressor binds to the lac operator to inhibit transcription in E. coli. This inhibition can be relieved by adding lactose or isopropyl-β-D-thiogalactopyranoside (IPTG).
   4594..4671    -  promoter       lacI promoter: lacI
   4679..4958    -  CDS            TcR (fragment): tetracycline efflux protein; tet; confers resistance to tetracycline
   4980..4998    +  promoter       T7 promoter: promoter for bacteriophage T7 RNA polymerase
   4999..5023    +  protein_bind   lac operator: The lac repressor binds to the lac operator to inhibit transcription in E. coli. This inhibition can be relieved by adding lactose or isopropyl-β-D-thiogalactopyranoside (IPTG). lac repressor encoded by lacI
   5038..5060    +  RBS            RBS: efficient ribosome binding site from bacteriophage T7 gene 10 (Olins and Rangwala, 1989)
   5079..5095    +  CDS            capTEV™ (fragment): composite tag for in vivo biotinylation, TEV protease cleavage, and 6xHis tagging
   5106..5123    +  CDS            thrombin site: thrombin recognition and cleavage site
   5136..5428    +  CDS            SUMO (fragment): cleavable ubiquitin-like protein tag; S. cerevisiae SMT3 (truncated)
   5430..5777    +  CDS            Vamp2: VAMP2_MOUSE - Also known as Syb2. Experimental evidence at protein level: Swiss-Prot protein existence level 1. Involved in the targeting and/or fusion of transport vesicles to their target membrane (PubMed:9430681). Major SNARE protein of synaptic vesicles which mediates fusion of synaptic vesicles to release neurotransmitters. Essential for fast vesicular exocytosis and activity-dependent neurotransmitter release as well as fast endocytosis that mediates rapid reuse of synaptic vesicles (PubMed:15475946). Modulates the gating characteristics of the delayed rectifier voltage- dependent potass
   5808..5825    +  CDS            9xHis (fragment): 9xHis affinity tag
   5835..5884    +  CDS            SET1 (fragment): solubility-enhancement tag derived from T7 phage gene 10B
   5892..5939    +  terminator     T7 terminator: transcription terminator for bacteriophage T7 RNA polymerase
