[The description below was written by a language model from this plasmid's Addgene catalogue record and pLannotate feature annotations shown in this document.]
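Description:
pET-28a-His6-SUMO-VAMP2 is a bacterial expression plasmid built on the pET28a backbone for producing mouse VAMP2 (synaptobrevin-2), the vesicle SNARE that drives fusion of transport and synaptic vesicles with their target membranes. The plasmid is about 6 kb and is maintained in E. coli through a ColE1/pBR322-type origin accompanied by the bom site and the rop gene, which moderates copy number. An f1 origin is also present. Selection is by kanamycin through the aph(3')-Ia resistance gene. The short tetracycline-resistance and AmpR promoter fragments annotated in the backbone appear to be non-functional remnants inherited from pBR322-derived sequence.

Expression is driven by a T7 promoter followed directly by a lac operator and the T7 gene 10 ribosome binding site, with a T7 terminator downstream. The plasmid carries its own lacI gene, so transcription stays repressed until IPTG is added in a host that supplies T7 RNA polymerase, such as the BL21 strain named in the record. The open reading frame encodes an N-terminal 6xHis tag, a thrombin cleavage site and a yeast SMT3-derived SUMO tag, fused to VAMP2. The VAMP2 insert lacks its own ATG and was cloned between BamHI (destroyed) and SalI. The His tag allows capture on Ni-NTA resin, and the SUMO module is a cleavable ubiquitin-like tag commonly used to aid solubility and permit tag removal. A His-tag fragment annotated downstream of the insert is vector sequence; the record does not indicate that it is translated. The associated work uses purified SNAREs and Sec1/Munc18 proteins to reconstitute intracellular vesicle fusion in vitro.
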