Addgene plasmid #135551: pET-28a-His6-SUMO-VAMP2
Purpose: Express mouse VAMP2 in E. coli BL21, purified via HisPur Ni-NTA Resin
Depositing lab: Jingshi Shen. Depositing organization: University of Colorado, Boulder. Publication: Functional Reconstitution of Intracellular Vesicle Fusion Using Purified SNAREs and Sec1/Munc18 (SM) Proteins. Yu H, Crisman L, Stowell MHB, Shen J. Methods Mol Biol. 2019;1860:237-249. doi: 10.1007/978-1-4939-8760-3_15. PubMed 30317509.
Backbone
  Vector backbone: pET28a
  Vector type: Bacterial Expression
Growth in bacteria
  Bacterial resistance: Kanamycin, 50 μg/mL
  Growth temperature: 37°C
  Growth strain: DH5alpha
  Copy number: Unknown
Gene/Insert
  Gene/Insert name: VAMP2
  Insert size (bp): 354
  Mutation: No ATG start codon
  Promoter: T7 promoter
  Tag / fusion protein: 6xHis tag, thrombin recognition and cleavage site, then ubiquitin-like protein tag (N terminal on backbone)
  Cloning method: Restriction Enzyme; 5′ cloning site BamHI (destroyed during cloning); 3′ cloning site SalI (not destroyed)
  Sequencing primers: 5′ T7 promoter; 3′ T7 terminator
Terms and licenses: Academic/Nonprofit Terms; Industry Terms: Not Available to Industry
How to cite: pET-28a-His6-SUMO-VAMP2 was a gift from Jingshi Shen (Addgene plasmid # 135551 ; http://n2t.net/addgene:135551 ; RRID:Addgene_135551)
